Addgene plasmid #76432: TESK2 gRNA (BRDN0001146547)
Purpose: 3rd generation lentiviral gRNA plasmid targeting human TESK2
Depositing lab: John Doench & David Root. Depositing organization: Broad Institute. Publication: Optimized sgRNA design to maximize activity and minimize off-target effects of CRISPR-Cas9. Doench JG, Fusi N, Sullender M, Hegde M, Vaimberg EW, Donovan KF, Smith I, Tothova Z, Wilen C, Orchard R, Virgin HW, Listgarten J, Root DE. Nat Biotechnol. 2016 Jan 18. doi: 10.1038/nbt.3437. PubMed 26780180.
Backbone
  Vector backbone: lentiGuide-Puro
  Backbone manufacturer: Zhang Lab (Addgene plasmid # 52963)
  Vector type: Mammalian Expression, Lentiviral, CRISPR
  Selectable markers: Puromycin
Growth in bacteria
  Bacterial resistance: Ampicillin, 100 μg/mL
  Growth temperature: 37°C
  Growth strain: DH5alpha
  Copy number: High Copy
Gene/Insert
  Gene/Insert name: TESK2 (alt names: TESK2; NM_007170.2)
  gRNA/shRNA sequence: AGAAGGAAATGTGAGCCAGG
  Species: H. sapiens (human)
  Entrez Gene: TESK2
  Promoter: hU6
  Cloning method: Unknown
  Sequencing primers: 5′ U6-F; 3′ pS2-R
Terms and licenses: Academic/Nonprofit Terms; Industry Terms: Not Available to Industry
Depositor comments: The gRNA was designed to target the following Genbank reference sequence(s): NM_007170.2. Note that this plasmid does NOT contain Cas9. It should be used in conjunction with lentiCas9-Blast (Addgene #52962) or otherwise with cell lines already expressing Cas9. Browse the full kinome gRNA library at http://www.addgene.org/pooled-library/broadgpp-human-kinome/ or visit http://www.broadinstitute.org/rnai/public/ for detailed protocols and information.
How to cite: TESK2 gRNA (BRDN0001146547) was a gift from John Doench & David Root (Addgene plasmid # 76432 ; http://n2t.net/addgene:76432 ; RRID:Addgene_76432)
