[The description below was written by a language model from this plasmid's Addgene catalogue record and pLannotate feature annotations shown in this document.]
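Description:
TESK2 gRNA (BRDN0001146547) is a third-generation lentiviral CRISPR guide plasmid built on the lentiGuide-Puro backbone, carrying a single guide RNA directed against human TESK2 (designed against the NM_007170.2 reference transcript). In bacteria it is maintained at high copy through a ColE1/pUC-type origin and selected with ampicillin via the β-lactamase gene. An f1 origin, an SV40 origin and remnants of lac and T7/T3 cloning-vector elements are also annotated in the backbone.

The transfer cassette is driven by an RSV promoter fused to a truncated HIV-1 5' LTR, which makes genomic RNA production Tat-independent. This is followed by the Ψ packaging signal with a gag fragment, the Rev response element for Rev-dependent nuclear export, and a central polypurine tract that aids nuclear import of the reverse-transcribed genome. Within this region, a human U6 RNA polymerase III promoter transcribes the TESK2 spacer joined to the Streptococcus pyogenes Cas9 gRNA scaffold. Downstream, the EF-1α core promoter with its intron A drives puromycin N-acetyltransferase, allowing puromycin selection of transduced mammalian cells, and a WPRE enhances transcript expression. The cassette ends in a ΔU3 self-inactivating 3' LTR, followed by an SV40 polyadenylation signal.

The plasmid does not encode Cas9, so it is intended for use with a separate Cas9 lentiviral vector or in cells that already express Cas9, where it directs cleavage and knockout of TESK2. It belongs to a human kinome gRNA collection generated with optimized sgRNA design rules aimed at high on-target activity and low off-target effects.
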