Features (pLannotate 1.2.2; 29 found; start..end, strand, type, name):
     14..80      +  CDS            small t antigen (fragment): SV40 (simian virus 40) small t antigen
    106..317     +  promoter       EF-1α core promoter: core promoter for human elongation factor EF-1α
    318..1256    +  intron         EF-1α intron A: intron upstream of the start codon of human EF-1α
   1278..1877    +  CDS            PuroR (fragment): puromycin N-acetyltransferase; pac from Streptomyces; confers resistance to puromycin
   1893..2481    +  misc_feature   WPRE: woodchuck hepatitis virus posttranscriptional regulatory element
   2532..2551    +  misc_feature   cPPT/CTS (fragment): central polypurine tract and central termination sequence of HIV-1
   2553..2786    +  LTR            3' LTR (ΔU3): self-inactivating 3' long terminal repeat (LTR) from HIV-1
   2864..2985    +  polyA_signal   SV40 poly(A) signal: SV40 polyadenylation signal
   3025..3160    +  rep_origin     SV40 ori: SV40 origin of replication
   3181..3199    -  promoter       T7 promoter: promoter for bacteriophage T7 RNA polymerase
   3207..3362    +  CDS            lacZα (fragment): LacZα fragment of β-galactosidase; lacZ fragment
   3367..3795    +  rep_origin     f1 ori (sequence partly withheld): f1 bacteriophage origin of replication; arrow indicates direction of (+) strand synthesis
   3848..3952    +  promoter       AmpR promoter: bla
   3953..4813    +  CDS            AmpR: β-lactamase; bla; confers resistance to ampicillin, carbenicillin, and related antibiotics
   4984..5572    +  rep_origin     ori: high-copy-number ColE1/pMB1/pBR322/pUC origin of replication
   5755..5847    +  CDS            lacI (fragment): lac repressor; lacI; The lac repressor binds to the lac operator to inhibit transcription in E. coli. This inhibition can be relieved by adding lactose or isopropyl-β-D-thiogalactopyranoside (IPTG).
   5860..5881    +  protein_bind   CAP binding site: CAP binding activates transcription in the presence of cAMP. E. coli catabolite activator protein
   5896..5926    +  promoter       lac promoter: promoter for the E. coli lac operon
   5934..5950    +  protein_bind   lac operator: The lac repressor binds to the lac operator to inhibit transcription in E. coli. This inhibition can be relieved by adding lactose or isopropyl-β-D-thiogalactopyranoside (IPTG). lac repressor encoded by lacI
   5995..6013    +  promoter       T3 promoter: promoter for bacteriophage T3 RNA polymerase
   6041..6267    +  promoter       RSV promoter: Rous sarcoma virus enhancer/promoter
   6268..6448    +  LTR            5' LTR (truncated): truncated 5' long terminal repeat (LTR) from HIV-1
   6495..6620    +  misc_feature   HIV-1 Ψ: packaging signal of human immunodeficiency virus type 1
   6604..6967    +  CDS            HIV-1 gag (fragment): gag protein from human immunodeficiency virus 1; gag
   7113..7346    +  misc_feature   RRE: The Rev response element (RRE) of HIV-1 allows for Rev-dependent mRNA export from the nucleus to the cytoplasm.
   7723..7749    +  CDS            Rev (fragment): human immunodeficiency virus 1 (HIV-1) Rev protein; rev; enhances nuclear export of unspliced and incompletely spliced viral mRNAs
   7753..7993    +  promoter       U6 promoter: RNA polymerase III promoter for human U6 snRNA
   8023..8098    +  misc_RNA       gRNA scaffold: guide RNA scaffold for the Streptococcus pyogenes CRISPR/Cas9 system
   8154..8271    +  misc_feature   cPPT/CTS: central polypurine tract and central termination sequence of HIV-1
>Addgene plasmid #76432 | TESK2 gRNA (BRDN0001146547) | addgene full sequence | sequence record 185826 | Addgene Assembled Sequence
CCCGGGTGCAAAGATGGATAAAGTTTTAAACAGAGAGGAATCTTTGCAGCTAATGGACCTTCTAGGTCTT
GAAAGGAGTGGGAATTGGCTCCGGTGCCCGTCAGTGGGCAGAGCGCACATCGCCCACAGTCCCCGAGAAG
TTGGGGGGAGGGGTCGGCAATTGATCCGGTGCCTAGAGAAGGTGGCGCGGGGTAAACTGGGAAAGTGATG
TCGTGTACTGGCTCCGCCTTTTTCCCGAGGGTGGGGGAGAACCGTATATAAGTGCAGTAGTCGCCGTGAA
CGTTCTTTTTCGCAACGGGTTTGCCGCCAGAACACAGGTAAGTGCCGTGTGTGGTTCCCGCGGGCCTGGC
CTCTTTACGGGTTATGGCCCTTGCGTGCCTTGAATTACTTCCACCTGGCTGCAGTACGTGATTCTTGATC
CCGAGCTTCGGGTTGGAAGTGGGTGGGAGAGTTCGAGGCCTTGCGCTTAAGGAGCCCCTTCGCCTCGTGC
TTGAGTTGAGGCCTGGCCTGGGCGCTGGGGCCGCCGCGTGCGAATCTGGTGGCACCTTCGCGCCTGTCTC
GCTGCTTTCGATAAGTCTCTAGCCATTTAAAATTTTTGATGACCTGCTGCGACGCTTTTTTTCTGGCAAG
ATAGTCTTGTAAATGCGGGCCAAGATCTGCACACTGGTATTTCGGTTTTTGGGGCCGCGGGCGGCGACGG
GGCCCGTGCGTCCCAGCGCACATGTTCGGCGAGGCGGGGCCTGCGAGCGCGGCCACCGAGAATCGGACGG
GGGTAGTCTCAAGCTGGCCGGCCTGCTCTGGTGCCTGGCCTCGCGCCGCCGTGTATCGCCCCGCCCTGGG
CGGCAAGGCTGGCCCGGTCGGCACCAGTTGCGTGAGCGGAAAGATGGCCGCTTCCCGGCCCTGCTGCAGG
GAGCTCAAAATGGAGGACGCGGCGCTCGGGAGAGCGGGCGGGTGAGTCACCCACACAAAGGAAAAGGGCC
TTTCCGTCCTCAGCCGTCGCTTCATGTGACTCCACGGAGTACCGGGCGCCGTCCAGGCACCTCGATTAGT
TCTCGAGCTTTTGGAGTACGTCGTCTTTAGGTTGGGGGGAGGGGTTTTATGCGATGGAGTTTCCCCACAC
TGAGTGGGTGGAGACTGAAGTTAGGCCAGCTTGGCACTTGATGTAATTCTCCTTGGAATTTGCCCTTTTT
GAGTTTGGATCTTGGTTCATTCTCAAGCCTCAGACAGTGGTTCAAAGTTTTTTTCTTCCATTTCAGGTGT
CGTGACGTACGGCCACCATGACCGAGTACAAGCCCACGGTGCGCCTCGCCACCCGCGACGACGTCCCCAG
GGCCGTACGCACCCTCGCCGCCGCGTTCGCCGACTACCCCGCCACGCGCCACACCGTCGATCCGGACCGC
CACATCGAGCGGGTCACCGAGCTGCAAGAACTCTTCCTCACGCGCGTCGGGCTCGACATCGGCAAGGTGT
GGGTCGCGGACGACGGCGCCGCCGTGGCGGTCTGGACCACGCCGGAGAGCGTCGAAGCGGGGGCGGTGTT
CGCCGAGATCGGCCCGCGCATGGCCGAGTTGAGCGGTTCCCGGCTGGCCGCGCAGCAACAGATGGAAGGC
CTCCTGGCGCCGCACCGGCCCAAGGAGCCCGCGTGGTTCCTGGCCACCGTCGGAGTCTCGCCCGACCACC
AGGGCAAGGGTCTGGGCAGCGCCGTCGTGCTCCCCGGAGTGGAGGCGGCCGAGCGCGCCGGGGTGCCCGC
CTTCCTGGAGACCTCCGCGCCCCGCAACCTCCCCTTCTACGAGCGGCTCGGCTTCACCGTCACCGCCGAC
GTCGAGGTGCCCGAAGGACCGCGCACCTGGTGCATGACCCGCAAGCCCGGTGCCTGAACGCGTTAAGTCG
ACAATCAACCTCTGGATTACAAAATTTGTGAAAGATTGACTGGTATTCTTAACTATGTTGCTCCTTTTAC
GCTATGTGGATACGCTGCTTTAATGCCTTTGTATCATGCTATTGCTTCCCGTATGGCTTTCATTTTCTCC
TCCTTGTATAAATCCTGGTTGCTGTCTCTTTATGAGGAGTTGTGGCCCGTTGTCAGGCAACGTGGCGTGG
TGTGCACTGTGTTTGCTGACGCAACCCCCACTGGTTGGGGCATTGCCACCACCTGTCAGCTCCTTTCCGG
GACTTTCGCTTTCCCCCTCCCTATTGCCACGGCGGAACTCATCGCCGCCTGCCTTGCCCGCTGCTGGACA
GGGGCTCGGCTGTTGGGCACTGACAATTCCGTGGTGTTGTCGGGGAAATCATCGTCCTTTCCTTGGCTGC
TCGCCTGTGTTGCCACCTGGATTCTGCGCGGGACGTCCTTCTGCTACGTCCCTTCGGCCCTCAATCCAGC
GGACCTTCCTTCCCGCGGCCTGCTGCCGGCTCTGCGGCCTCTTCCGCGTCTTCGCCTTCGCCCTCAGACG
AGTCGGATCTCCCTTTGGGCCGCCTCCCCGCGTCGACTTTAAGACCAATGACTTACAAGGCAGCTGTAGA
TCTTAGCCACTTTTTAAAAGAAAAGGGGGGACTGGAAGGGCTAATTCACTCCCAACGAAGACAAGATCTG
CTTTTTGCTTGTACTGGGTCTCTCTGGTTAGACCAGATCTGAGCCTGGGAGCTCTCTGGCTAACTAGGGA
ACCCACTGCTTAAGCCTCAATAAAGCTTGCCTTGAGTGCTTCAAGTAGTGTGTGCCCGTCTGTTGTGTGA
CTCTGGTAACTAGAGATCCCTCAGACCCTTTTAGTCAGTGTGGAAAATCTCTAGCAGTACGTATAGTAGT
TCATGTCATCTTATTATTCAGTATTTATAACTTGCAAAGAAATGAATATCAGAGAGTGAGAGGAACTTGT
TTATTGCAGCTTATAATGGTTACAAATAAAGCAATAGCATCACAAATTTCACAAATAAAGCATTTTTTTC
ACTGCATTCTAGTTGTGGTTTGTCCAAACTCATCAATGTATCTTATCATGTCTGGCTCTAGCTATCCCGC
CCCTAACTCCGCCCATCCCGCCCCTAACTCCGCCCAGTTCCGCCCATTCTCCGCCCCATGGCTGACTAAT
TTTTTTTATTTATGCAGAGGCCGAGGCCGCCTCGGCCTCTGAGCTATTCCAGAAGTAGTGAGGAGGCTTT
TTTGGAGGCCTAGGGACGTACCCAATTCGCCCTATAGTGAGTCGTATTACGCGCGCTCACTGGCCGTCGT
TTTACAACGTCGTGACTGGGAAAACCCTGGCGTTACCCAACTTAATCGCCTTGCAGCACATCCCCCTTTC
GCCAGCTGGCGTAATAGCGAAGAGGCCCGCACCGATCGCCCTTCCCAACAGTTGCGCAGCCTGAATGGCG
AATGGG
[124 nt withheld, positions 3367-3490]
C
[91 nt withheld, positions 3492-3582]
A
[49 nt withheld, positions 3584-3632]
CCTTTGACGTTGGAGTCCACGTTCTTT
[37 nt withheld, positions 3660-3696]
ACCCTATCTCGGTCTATTCTTTTGATTTATAAGGGATTTTGCCGATTTCGGCCTATTGGTTAAAAAATGA
GCTGATTTAACAAAAATTTAACGCGAATTTTAACAAAATATTAACGCTTACAATTTAGGTGGCACTTTTC
GGGGAAATGTGCGCGGAACCCCTATTTGTTTATTTTTCTAAATACATTCAAATATGTATCCGCTCATGAG
ACAATAACCCTGATAAATGCTTCAATAATATTGAAAAAGGAAGAGTATGAGTATTCAACATTTCCGTGTC
GCCCTTATTCCCTTTTTTGCGGCATTTTGCCTTCCTGTTTTTGCTCACCCAGAAACGCTGGTGAAAGTAA
AAGATGCTGAAGATCAGTTGGGTGCACGAGTGGGTTACATCGAACTGGATCTCAACAGCGGTAAGATCCT
TGAGAGTTTTCGCCCCGAAGAACGTTTTCCAATGATGAGCACTTTTAAAGTTCTGCTATGTGGCGCGGTA
TTATCCCGTATTGACGCCGGGCAAGAGCAACTCGGTCGCCGCATACACTATTCTCAGAATGACTTGGTTG
AGTACTCACCAGTCACAGAAAAGCATCTTACGGATGGCATGACAGTAAGAGAATTATGCAGTGCTGCCAT
AACCATGAGTGATAACACTGCGGCCAACTTACTTCTGACAACGATCGGAGGACCGAAGGAGCTAACCGCT
TTTTTGCACAACATGGGGGATCATGTAACTCGCCTTGATCGTTGGGAACCGGAGCTGAATGAAGCCATAC
CAAACGACGAGCGTGACACCACGATGCCTGTAGCAATGGCAACAACGTTGCGCAAACTATTAACTGGCGA
ACTACTTACTCTAGCTTCCCGGCAACAATTAATAGACTGGATGGAGGCGGATAAAGTTGCAGGACCACTT
CTGCGCTCGGCCCTTCCGGCTGGCTGGTTTATTGCTGATAAATCTGGAGCCGGTGAGCGTGGGTCTCGCG
GTATCATTGCAGCACTGGGGCCAGATGGTAAGCCCTCCCGTATCGTAGTTATCTACACGACGGGGAGTCA
GGCAACTATGGATGAACGAAATAGACAGATCGCTGAGATAGGTGCCTCACTGATTAAGCATTGGTAACTG
TCAGACCAAGTTTACTCATATATACTTTAGATTGATTTAAAACTTCATTTTTAATTTAAAAGGATCTAGG
TGAAGATCCTTTTTGATAATCTCATGACCAAAATCCCTTAACGTGAGTTTTCGTTCCACTGAGCGTCAGA
CCCCGTAGAAAAGATCAAAGGATCTTCTTGAGATCCTTTTTTTCTGCGCGTAATCTGCTGCTTGCAAACA
AAAAAACCACCGCTACCAGCGGTGGTTTGTTTGCCGGATCAAGAGCTACCAACTCTTTTTCCGAAGGTAA
CTGGCTTCAGCAGAGCGCAGATACCAAATACTGTTCTTCTAGTGTAGCCGTAGTTAGGCCACCACTTCAA
GAACTCTGTAGCACCGCCTACATACCTCGCTCTGCTAATCCTGTTACCAGTGGCTGCTGCCAGTGGCGAT
AAGTCGTGTCTTACCGGGTTGGACTCAAGACGATAGTTACCGGATAAGGCGCAGCGGTCGGGCTGAACGG
GGGGTTCGTGCACACAGCCCAGCTTGGAGCGAACGACCTACACCGAACTGAGATACCTACAGCGTGAGCT
ATGAGAAAGCGCCACGCTTCCCGAAGGGAGAAAGGCGGACAGGTATCCGGTAAGCGGCAGGGTCGGAACA
GGAGAGCGCACGAGGGAGCTTCCAGGGGGAAACGCCTGGTATCTTTATAGTCCTGTCGGGTTTCGCCACC
TCTGACTTGAGCGTCGATTTTTGTGATGCTCGTCAGGGGGGCGGAGCCTATGGAAAAACGCCAGCAACGC
GGCCTTTTTACGGTTCCTGGCCTTTTGCTGGCCTTTTGCTCACATGTTCTTTCCTGCGTTATCCCCTGAT
TCTGTGGATAACCGTATTACCGCCTTTGAGTGAGCTGATACCGCTCGCCGCAGCCGAACGACCGAGCGCA
GCGAGTCAGTGAGCGAGGAAGCGGAAGAGCGCCCAATACGCAAACCGCCTCTCCCCGCGCGTTGGCCGAT
TCATTAATGCAGCTGGCACGACAGGTTTCCCGACTGGAAAGCGGGCAGTGAGCGCAACGCAATTAATGTG
AGTTAGCTCACTCATTAGGCACCCCAGGCTTTACACTTTATGCTTCCGGCTCGTATGTTGTGTGGAATTG
TGAGCGGATAACAATTTCACACAGGAAACAGCTATGACCATGATTACGCCAAGCGCGCAATTAACCCTCA
CTAAAGGGAACAAAAGCTGGAGCTGCAAGCTTAATGTAGTCTTATGCAATACTCTTGTAGTCTTGCAACA
TGGTAACGATGAGTTAGCAACATGCCTTACAAGGAGAGAAAAAGCACCGTGCATGCCGATTGGTGGAAGT
AAGGTGGTACGATCGTGCCTTATTAGGAAGGCAACAGACGGGTCTGACATGGATTGGACGAACCACTGAA
TTGCCGCATTGCAGAGATATTGTATTTAAGTGCCTAGCTCGATACATAAACGGGTCTCTCTGGTTAGACC
AGATCTGAGCCTGGGAGCTCTCTGGCTAACTAGGGAACCCACTGCTTAAGCCTCAATAAAGCTTGCCTTG
AGTGCTTCAAGTAGTGTGTGCCCGTCTGTTGTGTGACTCTGGTAACTAGAGATCCCTCAGACCCTTTTAG
TCAGTGTGGAAAATCTCTAGCAGTGGCGCCCGAACAGGGACTTGAAAGCGAAAGGGAAACCAGAGGAGCT
CTCTCGACGCAGGACTCGGCTTGCTGAAGCGCGCACGGCAAGAGGCGAGGGGCGGCGACTGGTGAGTACG
CCAAAAATTTTGACTAGCGGAGGCTAGAAGGAGAGAGATGGGTGCGAGAGCGTCAGTATTAAGCGGGGGA
GAATTAGATCGCGATGGGAAAAAATTCGGTTAAGGCCAGGGGGAAAGAAAAAATATAAATTAAAACATAT
AGTATGGGCAAGCAGGGAGCTAGAACGATTCGCAGTTAATCCTGGCCTGTTAGAAACATCAGAAGGCTGT
AGACAAATACTGGGACAGCTACAACCATCCCTTCAGACAGGATCAGAAGAACTTAGATCATTATATAATA
CAGTAGCAACCCTCTATTGTGTGCATCAAAGGATAGAGATAAAAGACACCAAGGAAGCTTTAGACAAGAT
AGAGGAAGAGCAAAACAAAAGTAAGACCACCGCACAGCAAGCGGCCGCTGATCTTCAGACCTGGAGGAGG
AGATATGAGGGACAATTGGAGAAGTGAATTATATAAATATAAAGTAGTAAAAATTGAACCATTAGGAGTA
GCACCCACCAAGGCAAAGAGAAGAGTGGTGCAGAGAGAAAAAAGAGCAGTGGGAATAGGAGCTTTGTTCC
TTGGGTTCTTGGGAGCAGCAGGAAGCACTATGGGCGCAGCGTCAATGACGCTGACGGTACAGGCCAGACA
ATTATTGTCTGGTATAGTGCAGCAGCAGAACAATTTGCTGAGGGCTATTGAGGCGCAACAGCATCTGTTG
CAACTCACAGTCTGGGGCATCAAGCAGCTCCAGGCAAGAATCCTGGCTGTGGAAAGATACCTAAAGGATC
AACAGCTCCTGGGGATTTGGGGTTGCTCTGGAAAACTCATTTGCACCACTGCTGTGCCTTGGAATGCTAG
TTGGAGTAATAAATCTCTGGAACAGATTTGGAATCACACGACCTGGATGGAGTGGGACAGAGAAATTAAC
AATTACACAAGCTTAATACACTCCTTAATTGAAGAATCGCAAAACCAGCAAGAAAAGAATGAACAAGAAT
TATTGGAATTAGATAAATGGGCAAGTTTGTGGAATTGGTTTAACATAACAAATTGGCTGTGGTATATAAA
ATTATTCATAATGATAGTAGGAGGCTTGGTAGGTTTAAGAATAGTTTTTGCTGTACTTTCTATAGTGAAT
AGAGTTAGGCAGGGATATTCACCATTATCGTTTCAGACCCACCTCCCAACCCCGAGGGGACCCAGAGAGG
GCCTATTTCCCATGATTCCTTCATATTTGCATATACGATACAAGGCTGTTAGAGAGATAATTAGAATTAA
TTTGACTGTAAACACAAAGATATTAGTACAAAATACGTGACGTAGAAAGTAATAATTTCTTGGGTAGTTT
GCAGTTTTAAAATTATGTTTTAAAATGGACTATCATATGCTTACCGTAACTTGAAAGTATTTCGATTTCT
TGGCTTTATATATCTTGTGGAAAGGACGAAACACCGAGAAGGAAATGTGAGCCAGGGTTTTAGAGCTAGA
AATAGCAAGTTAAAATAAGGCTAGTCCGTTATCAACTTGAAAAAGTGGCACCGAGTCGGTGCTTTTTTAA
GCTTGGCGTAACTAGATCTTGAGACAAATGGCAGTATTCATCCACAATTTTAAAAGAAAAGGGGGGATTG
GGGGGTACAGTGCAGGGGAAAGAATAGTAGACATAATAGCAACAGACATACAAACTAAAGAATTACAAAA
ACAAATTACAAAAATTCAAAATTTTCGGGTTTATTACAGGGACAGCAGAGATCCACTTTGGCGCCGGCTC
GAGGGGG
