>Addgene plasmid #76432 | TESK2 gRNA (BRDN0001146547) | depositor partial sequence | sequence record 143892 | Target Sequence
AGAAGGAAATGTGAGCCAGG
