>Addgene plasmid #76432 | TESK2 gRNA (BRDN0001146547) | addgene partial sequence | sequence record 185825 | hU6-F
AGAAAGTAATAATTTCTTGGGTAGTTTGCAGTTTTAAAATTATGTTTTAAAATGGACTATCATATGCTTA
CCGTAACTTGAAAGTATTTCGATTTCTTGGCTTTATATATCTTGTGGAAAGGACGAAACACCGAGAAGGA
AATGTGAGCCAGGGTTTTAGAGCTAGAAATAGCAAGTTAAAATAAGGCTAGTCCGTTATCAACTTGAAAA
AGTGGCACCGAGTCGGTGCTTTTTTAAGCTTGGCGTAACTAGATCTTGAGACAAATGGCAGTATTCATCC
ACAATTTTAAAAGAAAAGGGGGGATTGGGGGGTACAGTGCAGGGGAAAGAATAGTAGACATAATAGCAAC
AGACATACAAACTAAAGAATTACAAAAACAAATTACAAAAATTCAAAATTTTCGGGTTTATTACAGGGAC
AGCAGAGATCCACTTTGGCGCCGGCTCGAGGGGGCCCGGGTGCAAAGATGGATAAAGTTTTAAACAGAGA
GGAATCTTTGCAGCTAATGGACCTTCTAGGTCTTGAAAGGAGTGGGAATTGGCTCCGGTGCCCGTCAGTG
GGCAGAGCGC
